Addgene plasmid #103315: LSB-hsa-miR-196b-3p
Purpose: Used to sense miRNA activity using fluorescence based tools. hsa-miR-196b-3p target in 3' UTR of of mKate. miRNA activity can be measured by the repression of mKate2 relative to EBFP2 fluorescent proteins . Plasmid is inherently unstable; please see Depositor Comments
Depositing lab: Ron Weiss. Depositing organization: Massachusetts Institute of Technology. Publication: A mixed antagonistic/synergistic miRNA repression model enables accurate predictions of multi-input miRNA sensor activity. Gam JJ, Babb J, Weiss R. Nat Commun. 2018 Jun 22;9(1):2430. doi: 10.1038/s41467-018-04575-0. PubMed 29934631.
Backbone
  Vector backbone: Low Sensor Backbone (LSB)
  Vector type: Mammalian Expression, Synthetic Biology
Growth in bacteria
  Bacterial resistance: Ampicillin and Kanamycin, 100 & 50 μg/mL
  Growth temperature: 30°C
  Growth strain: NEB Stable
  Copy number: High Copy
Gene/Insert
  Gene/Insert name: hsa-miR-196b-3p target
  Species: H. sapiens (human)
  Entrez Gene: MIR196B (a.k.a. MIRN196B, miR-196b, miRNA196B)
  Promoter: EF-1a
  Cloning method: Gibson Cloning
Terms and licenses: Academic/Nonprofit Terms; Industry Terms: Not Available to Industry
Depositor comments: Please note that this plasmid is inherently unstable due to a repeating poly A element. We recommend performing a diagnostic digest on multiple colonies upon receipt. The depositors would like to note the presence of several discrepancies between the depositor sequence and physical plasmid sequence. In particular, the sequences upstream and downstream of the puromycin coding region have 10 bp insertions which do not affect the ability to perform puromycin selection. The sequences for those regions within the physical plasmids are as follows: Upstream of Puro: GAATTCGACCGCCTGTCTCAAGGTGCCACC; Downstream of Puro: GCTTTGAGACTACGCGTGAATTCACTCCTC.
How to cite: LSB-hsa-miR-196b-3p was a gift from Ron Weiss (Addgene plasmid # 103315 ; http://n2t.net/addgene:103315 ; RRID:Addgene_103315)
