[The description below was written by a language model from this plasmid's Addgene catalogue record and pLannotate feature annotations shown in this document.]
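Description:
LSB-hsa-miR-196b-3p is a mammalian expression and synthetic biology plasmid of about 11 kb, built on the Low Sensor Backbone (LSB) and designed to report the activity of the human microRNA miR-196b-3p by fluorescence. It replicates in E. coli from a high-copy ColE1/pUC-type origin and carries both a β-lactamase gene and an aph(3')-Ia kanamycin resistance gene, so it is maintained under dual ampicillin and kanamycin selection. A puromycin N-acetyltransferase coding sequence followed by a rabbit β-globin polyadenylation signal is also present for selection in mammalian cells, although the feature table does not annotate a promoter directly upstream of it.

The payload consists of two parallel transcription units, each driven by the human EF-1α core promoter with its intron A and terminated by a β-globin poly(A) signal. Each is flanked by Gateway attB4, attB1 and attB2 scars left by modular assembly. The first unit encodes the red fluorescent protein mKate2, and the record states that the miR-196b-3p target lies in its 3' UTR. The target is not separately annotated, but it presumably sits in the unannotated stretch between the mKate2 cassette and its poly(A) region. The second unit encodes the blue fluorescent protein EBFP2 without a target site and serves as an internal reference. When the microRNA is active in transfected cells, mKate2 is repressed while EBFP2 is not, so the mKate2 to EBFP2 ratio measures miRNA activity independently of plasmid dose.

The depositor notes that the repeated poly(A) elements make the plasmid inherently unstable. The physical plasmid also differs slightly from the deposited sequence, with short insertions flanking the puromycin gene that do not impair puromycin selection.
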