Features (pLannotate 1.2.2; 28 found; start..end, strand, type, name):
     87..675     -  rep_origin     ori: high-copy-number ColE1/pMB1/pBR322/pUC origin of replication
    846..1706    -  CDS            AmpR: β-lactamase; bla; confers resistance to ampicillin, carbenicillin, and related antibiotics
   1707..1778    -  promoter       AmpR promoter: bla
   1857..2456    +  CDS            PuroR: puromycin N-acetyltransferase; pac from Streptomyces alboniger; confers resistance to puromycin
   2461..2541    +  CDS            HBB (fragment): HBB_PONPY - Experimental evidence at transcript level: Swiss-Prot protein existence level 2. Involved in oxygen transport from the lung to the various peripheral tissues. From Pongo pygmaeus (Bornean orangutan).
   2612..2667    +  polyA_signal   β-globin poly(A) signal: rabbit β-globin polyadenylation signal (Gil and Proudfoot, 1987)
   3646..3666    +  protein_bind   attB4: mutant version of attB; core recombination site for the Gateway® BP reaction BP Clonase™
   3734..3945    +  promoter       EF-1α core promoter: core promoter for human elongation factor EF-1α
   3946..4884    +  intron         EF-1α intron A: intron upstream of the start codon of human EF-1α
   4911..4931    +  protein_bind   attB1: mutant version of attB; core recombination site for the Gateway® BP reaction BP Clonase™
   4951..5646    +  CDS            mKate2: mKate2 is a basic (constitutively fluorescent) red fluorescent protein published in 2009, derived from Entacmaea quadricolor. It is reported to be a rapidly-maturing monomer with moderate acid sensitivity.
   5666..5690    -  protein_bind   attB2: mutant version of attB; recombination site for the Gateway® BP reaction BP Clonase™
   5834..5908    +  CDS            HBB (fragment): HBB_PONPY - Experimental evidence at transcript level: Swiss-Prot protein existence level 2. Involved in oxygen transport from the lung to the various peripheral tissues. From Pongo pygmaeus (Bornean orangutan).
   5979..6034    +  polyA_signal   β-globin poly(A) signal: rabbit β-globin polyadenylation signal (Gil and Proudfoot, 1987)
   6418..6443    +  misc_feature   SA: splice acceptor site
   7115..7135    +  protein_bind   attB4: mutant version of attB; core recombination site for the Gateway® BP reaction BP Clonase™
   7203..7414    +  promoter       EF-1α core promoter: core promoter for human elongation factor EF-1α
   7415..8353    +  intron         EF-1α intron A: intron upstream of the start codon of human EF-1α
   8380..8400    +  protein_bind   attB1: mutant version of attB; core recombination site for the Gateway® BP reaction BP Clonase™
   8411..9127    +  CDS            EBFP2: EBFP2 is a basic (constitutively fluorescent) blue fluorescent protein published in 2007, derived from Aequorea victoria. It is reported to be a rapidly-maturing monomer with moderate acid sensitivity.
   9135..9159    -  protein_bind   attB2: mutant version of attB; recombination site for the Gateway® BP reaction BP Clonase™
   9163..9243    +  CDS            HBB (fragment): HBB_PONPY - Experimental evidence at transcript level: Swiss-Prot protein existence level 2. Involved in oxygen transport from the lung to the various peripheral tissues. From Pongo pygmaeus (Bornean orangutan).
   9314..9369    +  polyA_signal   β-globin poly(A) signal: rabbit β-globin polyadenylation signal (Gil and Proudfoot, 1987)
   9752..9774    -  protein_bind   lac operator (fragment): The lac repressor binds to the lac operator to inhibit transcription in E. coli. This inhibition can be relieved by adding lactose or isopropyl-β-D-thiogalactopyranoside (IPTG). lac repressor encoded by lacI
   9778..9808    -  promoter       lac promoter: promoter for the E. coli lac operon
   9823..9844    -  protein_bind   CAP binding site: CAP binding activates transcription in the presence of cAMP. E. coli catabolite activator protein
   9857..9896    -  CDS            lacI (fragment): lac repressor; lacI; The lac repressor binds to the lac operator to inhibit transcription in E. coli. This inhibition can be relieved by adding lactose or isopropyl-β-D-thiogalactopyranoside (IPTG).
  10069..10878   +  CDS            KanR: aminoglycoside phosphotransferase; aph(3')-Ia; confers resistance to kanamycin in bacteria or G418 (Geneticin®) in eukaryotes
>Addgene plasmid #103315 | LSB-hsa-miR-196b-3p | depositor full sequence | sequence record 195679 | Full Sequence
AATTGAGGGGATAACGCAGGAAAGAACATGTGAGCAAAAGGCCAGCAAAAGGCCAGGAACCGTAAAAAGG
CCGCGTTGCTGGCGTTTTTCCATAGGCTCCGCCCCCCTGACGAGCATCACAAAAATCGACGCTCAAGTCA
GAGGTGGCGAAACCCGACAGGACTATAAAGATACCAGGCGTTTCCCCCTGGAAGCTCCCTCGTGCGCTCT
CCTGTTCCGACCCTGCCGCTTACCGGATACCTGTCCGCCTTTCTCCCTTCGGGAAGCGTGGCGCTTTCTC
ATAGCTCACGCTGTAGGTATCTCAGTTCGGTGTAGGTCGTTCGCTCCAAGCTGGGCTGTGTGCACGAACC
CCCCGTTCAGCCCGACCGCTGCGCCTTATCCGGTAACTATCGTCTTGAGTCCAACCCGGTAAGACACGAC
TTATCGCCACTGGCAGCAGCCACTGGTAACAGGATTAGCAGAGCGAGGTATGTAGGCGGTGCTACAGAGT
TCTTGAAGTGGTGGCCTAACTACGGCTACACTAGAAGAACAGTATTTGGTATCTGCGCTCTGCTGAAGCC
AGTTACCTTCGGAAAAAGAGTTGGTAGCTCTTGATCCGGCAAACAAACCACCGCTGGTAGCGGTGGTTTT
TTTGTTTGCAAGCAGCAGATTACGCGCAGAAAAAAAGGATCTCAAGAAGATCCTTTGATCTTTTCTACGG
GGTCTGACGCTCAGTGGAACGAAAACTCACGTTAAGGGATTTTGGTCATGAGATTATCAAAAAGGATCTT
CACCTAGATCCTTTTAAATTAAAAATGAAGTTTTAAATCAATCTAAAGTATATATGAGTAAACTTGGTCT
GACAGTTACCAATGCTTAATCAGTGAGGCACCTATCTCAGCGATCTGTCTATTTCGTTCATCCATAGTTG
CCTGACTCCCCGTCGTGTAGATAACTACGATACGGGAGGGCTTACCATCTGGCCCCAGTGCTGCAATGAT
ACCGCGAGAACCACGCTCACCGGCTCCAGATTTATCAGCAATAAACCAGCCAGCCGGAAGGGCCGAGCGC
AGAAGTGGTCCTGCAACTTTATCCGCCTCCATCCAGTCTATTAATTGTTGCCGGGAAGCTAGAGTAAGTA
GTTCGCCAGTTAATAGTTTGCGCAACGTTGTTGCCATTGCTACAGGCATCGTGGTGTCACGCTCGTCGTT
TGGTATGGCTTCATTCAGCTCCGGTTCCCAACGATCAAGGCGAGTTACATGATCCCCCATGTTGTGCAAA
AAAGCGGTTAGCTCCTTCGGTCCTCCGATCGTTGTCAGAAGTAAGTTGGCCGCAGTGTTATCACTCATGG
TTATGGCAGCACTGCATAATTCTCTTACTGTCATGCCATCCGTAAGATGCTTTTCTGTGACTGGTGAGTA
CTCAACCAAGTCATTCTGAGAATAGTGTATGCGGCGACCGAGTTGCTCTTGCCCGGCGTCAATACGGGAT
AATACCGCGCCACATAGCAGAACTTTAAAAGTGCTCATCATTGGAAAACGTTCTTCGGGGCGAAAACTCT
CAAGGATCTTACCGCTGTTGAGATCCAGTTCGATGTAACCCACTCGTGCACCCAACTGATCTTCAGCATC
TTTTACTTTCACCAGCGTTTCTGGGTGAGCAAAAACAGGAAGGCAAAATGCCGCAAAAAAGGGAATAAGG
GCGACACGGAAATGTTGAATACTCATACTCTTCCTTTTTCAATATTATTGAAGCATTTATCAGGGTTATT
GTCTCATGAGCGGATACATATTTGAATGTAGCTCCGAATTTCTCGAGGGCTTGTCGACGACGGCGGTCTC
CGTCGTCAGGATCATGAATTCGACCCGCCTGCCACCATGACCGAGTACAAGCCCACGGTGCGCCTCGCCA
CCCGCGACGACGTCCCCCGGGCCGTACGCACCCTCGCCGCCGCGTTCGCCGACTACCCCGCCACGCGCCA
CACCGTCGACCCGGACCGCCACATCGAGCGGGTCACCGAGCTGCAAGAACTCTTCCTCACGCGCGTCGGG
CTCGACATCGGCAAGGTGTGGGTCGCGGACGACGGCGCCGCGGTGGCGGTCTGGACCACGCCGGAGAGCG
TCGAAGCGGGGGCGGTGTTCGCCGAGATCGGCCCGCGCATGGCCGAGTTGAGCGGTTCCCGGCTGGCCGC
GCAGCAACAGATGGAAGGCCTCCTGGCGCCGCACCGGCCCAAGGAGCCCGCGTGGTTCCTGGCCACCGTC
GGCGTCTCGCCCGACCACCAGGGCAAGGGTCTGGGCAGCGCCGTCGTGCTCCCCGGAGTGGAGGCGGCCG
AGCGCGCCGGGGTGCCCGCCTTCCTGGAGACATCCGCGCCCCGCAACCTCCCCTTCTACGAGCGGCTCGG
CTTCACCGTCACCGCCGACGTCGAGGTGCCCGAAGGACCGCGCACCTGGTGCATGACCCGCAAGCCCGGT
GCCTGATACGCGTGAATTCACTCCTCAGGTGCAGGCTGCCTATCAGAAGGTGGTGGCTGGTGTGGCCAAT
GCCCTGGCTCACAAATACCACTGAGATCTTTTTCCCTCTGCCAAAAATTATGGGGACATCATGAAGCCCC
TTGAGCATCTGACTTCTGGCTAATAAAGGAAATTTATTTTCATTGCAATAGTGTGTTGGAATTTTTTGTG
TCTCTCACTCGGAAGGACATATGGGAGGGCAAATCATTTAAAACATCAGAATGAGTATTTGGTTTAGAGT
TTGGCAACATATGCCCATATGCTGGCTGCCATGAACAAAGGTTGGCTATAAAGAGGTCATCAGTATATGA
AACAGCCCCCTGCTGTCCATTCCTTATTCCATAGAAAAGCCTTGACTTGAGGTTAGATTTTTTTTATATT
TTGTTTTGTGTTATTTTTTTCTTTAACATCCCTAAAATTTTCCTTACATGTTTTACTAGCCAGATTTTTC
CTCCTCTCCTGACTACTCCCAGTCATAGCTGTCCCTCTTCTCTTATGGAGATCCCTCGACCTGCAGCCCA
AGCTTGAATTCTCTAGAATTACCCTGTTATCCCTATGCTTGGTTTACCGAGCTCTTATTGGTTTTCAAAC
TTCATTGACTGTGCCCAACGCGCCTGGGAGCTCACGGGGACAGCCCCCCCCCAAAGCCCCCAGGGATGTA
ATTACGTCCCTCCCCCGCTAGGGGGCAGCAGCGAGCCGCCCGGGGCTCCGCTCCGGTCCGGCGCTCCCCC
CGCATCCCCGAGCCGGCAGCGTGCGGGGACAGCCCGGGCACGGGGAAGGTGGCACGGGATCGCTTTCCTC
TGAACGCTTCTCGCTGCTCTTTGAGCCTGCAGACACCTGGGGGGATACGGGGAAAAAGCTAGGCTGAAAG
ACCGGTTCTTAGAATGACACGCGCCTGGGAGCTCACGGGGACAGCCCCCCCCCAAAGCCCCCAGGGATGT
AATTACGTCCCTCCCCCGCTAGGGGGCAGCAGCGAGCCGCCCGGGGCTCCGCTCCGGTCCGGCGCTCCCC
CCGCATCCCCGAGCCGGCAGCGTGCGGGGACAGCCCGGGCACGGGGAAGGTGGCACGGGATCGCTTTCCT
CTGAACGCTTCTCGCTGCTCTTTGAGCCTGCAGACACCTGGGGGGATACGGGGAAAAAGCTAACTTCTGA
GACGACAACTTTGTATAGAAAAGTTGGCTCCGAATTCGCCCTTGACAGCAGAGATCCAGTTTGGTTAATT
AATTGGCTCCGGTGCCCGTCAGTGGGCAGAGCGCACATCGCCCACAGTCCCCGAGAAGTTGTGGGGAGGG
GTCGGCAATTGAACCGGTGCCTAGAGAAGGTGGCGCGGGGTAAACTGGGAAAGTGATGTCGTGTACTGGC
TCCGCCTTTTTCCCGAGGGTGGGGGAGAACCGTATATAAGTGCAGTAGTCGCCGTGAACGTTCTTTTTCG
CAACGGGTTTGCCGCCAGAACACAGGTAAGTGCCGTGTGTGGTTCCCGCGGGCCTGGCCTCTTTACGGGT
TATGGCCCTTGCGTGCCTTGAATTACTTCCACCTGGCTGCAGTACGTGATTCTTGATCCCGAGCTTCGGG
TTGGAAGTGGGTGGGAGAGTTCGAGGCCTTGCGCTTAAGGAGCCCCTTCGCCTCGTGCTTGAGTTGAGGC
CTGGCCTGGGCGCTGGGGCCGCCGCGTGCGAATCTGGTGGCACCTTCGCGCCTGTCTCGCTGCTTTCGAT
AAGTCTCTAGCCATTTAAAATTTTTGATGACCTGCTGCGACGCTTTTTTTCTGGCAAGATAGTCTTGTAA
ATGCGGGCCAAGATCTGCACACTGGTATTTCGGTTTTTGGGGCCGCGGGCGGCGACGGGGCCCGTGCGTC
CCAGCGCACATGTTCGGCGAGGCGGGGCCTGCGAGCGCGGCCACCGAGAATCGGACGGGGGTAGTCTCAA
GCTGGCCGGCCTGCTCTGGTGCCTGGCCTCGCGCCGCCGTGTATCGCCCCGCCCTGGGCGGCAAGGCTGG
CCCGGTCGGCACCAGTTGCGTGAGCGGAAAGATGGCCGCTTCCCGGCCCTGCTGCAGGGAGCTCAAAATG
GAGGACGCGGCGCTCGGGAGAGCGGGCGGGTGAGTCACCCACACAAAGGAAAAGGGCCTTTCCGTCCTCA
GCCGTCGCTTCATGTGACTCCACGGAGTACCGGGCGCCGTCCAGGCACCTCGATTAGTTCTCGAGCTTTT
GGAGTACGTCGTCTTTAGGTTGGGGGGAGGGGTTTTATGCGATGGAGTTTCCCCACACTGAGTGGGTGGA
GACTGAAGTTAGGCCAGCTTGGCACTTGATGTAATTCTCCTTGGAATTTGCCCTTTTTGAGTTTGGATCT
TGGTTCATTCTCAAGCCTCAGACAGTGGTTCAAAGTTTTTTTCTTCCATTTCAGGTGTCGTGAGAAGGGC
GAATTCGACCCAAGTTTGTACAAAAAAGCAGGCTGGATCCAGGTGCCACCATGGTGAGCGAGCTGATTAA
GGAGAACATGCACATGAAGCTGTACATGGAGGGCACCGTGAACAACCACCACTTCAAGTGCACATCCGAG
GGCGAAGGCAAGCCCTACGAGGGCACCCAGACCATGAGAATCAAGGCGGTCGAGGGCGGCCCTCTCCCCT
TCGCCTTCGACATCCTGGCTACCAGCTTCATGTACGGCAGCAAAACCTTCATCAACCACACCCAGGGCAT
CCCCGACTTCTTTAAGCAGTCCTTCCCCGAGGGCTTCACATGGGAGAGAGTCACCACATACGAAGATGGG
GGCGTGCTGACCGCTACCCAGGACACCAGCCTCCAGGACGGCTGCCTCATCTACAACGTCAAGATCAGAG
GGGTGAACTTCCCATCCAACGGCCCTGTGATGCAGAAGAAAACACTCGGCTGGGAGGCCTCCACCGAGAC
ACTGTACCCCGCTGACGGCGGCCTGGAAGGCAGAGCCGACATGGCCCTGAAGCTCGTGGGCGGGGGCCAC
CTGATCTGCAACCTTAAGACCACATACAGATCCAAGAAACCCGCTAAGAACCTCAAGATGCCCGGCGTCT
ACTATGTGGACAGGAGACTGGAAAGAATCAAGGAGGCCGACAAAGAGACATACGTCGAGCAGCACGAGGT
GGCTGTGGCCAGATACTGCGACCTCCCTAGCAAACTGGGGCACAAACTTAATTGAGAATTCTACCACCCA
GCTTTCTTGTACAAAGTGGTACGTCTCAAGACCAGAGGTCTCTGCTTTATCGCTCGAAGGCAGTGTCGTG
CTGTCGAGAAGGCAGTGTCGTGCTGTCGAGAAGGCAGTGTCGTGCTGTCGAGAAGGCAGTGTCGTGCTGT
CGACAACCAGAAGAGACCTGTGCTTCACTCCTCAGGTGCAGGCTGCCTATCAGAAGGTGGTGGCTGGTGT
GGCCAATGCCCTGGCTCACAAATACCACTGAGATCTTTTTCCCTCTGCCAAAAATTATGGGGACATCATG
AAGCCCCTTGAGCATCTGACTTCTGGCTAATAAAGGAAATTTATTTTCATTGCAATAGTGTGTTGGAATT
TTTTGTGTCTCTCACTCGGAAGGACATATGGGAGGGCAAATCATTTAAAACATCAGAATGAGTATTTGGT
TTAGAGTTTGGCAACATATGCCCATATGCTGGCTGCCATGAACAAAGGTTGGCTATAAAGAGGTCATCAG
TATATGAAACAGCCCCCTGCTGTCCATTCCTTATTCCATAGAAAAGCCTTGACTTGAGGTTAGATTTTTT
TTATATTTTGTTTTGTGTTATTTTTTTCTTTAACATCCCTAAAATTTTCCTTACATGTTTTACTAGCCAG
ATTTTTCCTCCTCTCCTGACTACTCCCAGTCATAGCTGTCCCTCTTCTCTTATGGAGATCCCGAGCGGTG
CGTTTTTATGCTTGTAGTATTGTATAATGTTTTTAAGATCCAAGCTTCTGACCTCTTCTCTTCCTCCCAC
AGGGCCTCGAGACAATTGCATCGATGGTACCAGTGAAAGTCTGCAATGAATTCGAGTTGGCGCGCCTGTC
ATTCTAAATCTCTCTTTCAGCCTAAAGCTTTTTCCCCGTATCCCCCCAGGTGTCTGCAGGCTCAAAGAGC
AGCGAGAAGCGTTCAGAGGAAAGCGATCCCGTGCCACCTTCCCCGTGCCCGGGCTGTCCCCGCACGCTGC
CGGCTCGGGGATGCGGGGGGAGCGCCGGACCGGAGCGGAGCCCCGGGCGGCTCGCTGCTGCCCCCTAGCG
GGGGAGGGACGTAATTACATCCCTGGGGGCTTTGGGAGGGGGCTGTCCCCGTGAGCTCCCAGGCGCGCCT
GTCATTCTAAATCTCTCTTTCAGCCTAAAGCTTTTTCCCCGTATCCCCCCAGGTGTCTGCAGGCTCAAAG
AGCAGCGAGAAGCGTTCAGAGGAAAGCGATCCCGTGCCACCTTCCCCGTGCCCGGGCTGTCCCCGCACGC
TGCCGGCTCGGGGATGCGGGGGGAGCGCCGGACCGGAGCGGAGCCCCGGGCGGCTCGCTGCTGCCCCCTA
GCGGGGGAGGGACGTAATTACATCCCTGGGGGCTTTGGGGGGGGGCTGTCCCCGTGAGCTCCCAGGCGCG
CCAACTCGGTACCGTATCGATGTCGACGTTAACGCTAGTGATATCAACTTTGTATAGAAAAGTTGGCTCC
GAATTCGCCCTTGACAGCAGAGATCCAGTTTGGTTAATTAATTGGCTCCGGTGCCCGTCAGTGGGCAGAG
CGCACATCGCCCACAGTCCCCGAGAAGTTGTGGGGAGGGGTCGGCAATTGAACCGGTGCCTAGAGAAGGT
GGCGCGGGGTAAACTGGGAAAGTGATGTCGTGTACTGGCTCCGCCTTTTTCCCGAGGGTGGGGGAGAACC
GTATATAAGTGCAGTAGTCGCCGTGAACGTTCTTTTTCGCAACGGGTTTGCCGCCAGAACACAGGTAAGT
GCCGTGTGTGGTTCCCGCGGGCCTGGCCTCTTTACGGGTTATGGCCCTTGCGTGCCTTGAATTACTTCCA
CCTGGCTGCAGTACGTGATTCTTGATCCCGAGCTTCGGGTTGGAAGTGGGTGGGAGAGTTCGAGGCCTTG
CGCTTAAGGAGCCCCTTCGCCTCGTGCTTGAGTTGAGGCCTGGCCTGGGCGCTGGGGCCGCCGCGTGCGA
ATCTGGTGGCACCTTCGCGCCTGTCTCGCTGCTTTCGATAAGTCTCTAGCCATTTAAAATTTTTGATGAC
CTGCTGCGACGCTTTTTTTCTGGCAAGATAGTCTTGTAAATGCGGGCCAAGATCTGCACACTGGTATTTC
GGTTTTTGGGGCCGCGGGCGGCGACGGGGCCCGTGCGTCCCAGCGCACATGTTCGGCGAGGCGGGGCCTG
CGAGCGCGGCCACCGAGAATCGGACGGGGGTAGTCTCAAGCTGGCCGGCCTGCTCTGGTGCCTGGCCTCG
CGCCGCCGTGTATCGCCCCGCCCTGGGCGGCAAGGCTGGCCCGGTCGGCACCAGTTGCGTGAGCGGAAAG
ATGGCCGCTTCCCGGCCCTGCTGCAGGGAGCTCAAAATGGAGGACGCGGCGCTCGGGAGAGCGGGCGGGT
GAGTCACCCACACAAAGGAAAAGGGCCTTTCCGTCCTCAGCCGTCGCTTCATGTGACTCCACGGAGTACC
GGGCGCCGTCCAGGCACCTCGATTAGTTCTCGAGCTTTTGGAGTACGTCGTCTTTAGGTTGGGGGGAGGG
GTTTTATGCGATGGAGTTTCCCCACACTGAGTGGGTGGAGACTGAAGTTAGGCCAGCTTGGCACTTGATG
TAATTCTCCTTGGAATTTGCCCTTTTTGAGTTTGGATCTTGGTTCATTCTCAAGCCTCAGACAGTGGTTC
AAAGTTTTTTTCTTCCATTTCAGGTGTCGTGAGAAGGGCGAATTCGACCCAAGTTTGTACAAAAAAGCAG
GCTCGCCACCATGGTGAGCAAGGGCGAGGAGCTGTTCACCGGGGTGGTGCCCATCCTGGTCGAGCTGGAC
GGCGACGTAAACGGCCACAAGTTCAGCGTGAGGGGCGAGGGCGAGGGCGATGCCACCAACGGCAAGCTGA
CCCTGAAGTTCATCTGCACCACCGGCAAGCTGCCCGTGCCCTGGCCCACCCTCGTGACCACCCTGAGCCA
CGGCGTGCAGTGCTTCGCCCGCTACCCCGACCACATGAAGCAGCACGACTTCTTCAAGTCCGCCATGCCC
GAAGGCTACGTCCAGGAGCGCACCATCTTCTTCAAGGACGACGGCACCTACAAGACCCGCGCCGAGGTGA
AGTTCGAGGGCGACACCCTAGTGAACCGCATCGAGCTGAAGGGCGTCGACTTCAAGGAGGACGGCAACAT
CCTGGGGCACAAGCTGGAGTACAACTTCAACAGCCACAACATCTATATCATGGCCGTCAAGCAGAAGAAC
GGCATCAAGGTGAACTTCAAGATCCGCCACAACGTGGAGGACGGCAGCGTGCAGCTCGCCGACCACTACC
AGCAGAACACCCCCATCGGCGACGGCCCCGTGCTGCTGCCCGACAGCCACTACCTGAGCACCCAGTCCGT
GCTGAGCAAAGACCCCAACGAGAAGCGCGATCACATGGTCCTGCTGGAGTTCCGCACCGCCGCCGGGATC
ACTCTCGGCATGGACGAGCTGTACAAGTAATACCACCCAGCTTTCTTGTACAAAGTGGTACGCGTGAATT
CACTCCTCAGGTGCAGGCTGCCTATCAGAAGGTGGTGGCTGGTGTGGCCAATGCCCTGGCTCACAAATAC
CACTGAGATCTTTTTCCCTCTGCCAAAAATTATGGGGACATCATGAAGCCCCTTGAGCATCTGACTTCTG
GCTAATAAAGGAAATTTATTTTCATTGCAATAGTGTGTTGGAATTTTTTGTGTCTCTCACTCGGAAGGAC
ATATGGGAGGGCAAATCATTTAAAACATCAGAATGAGTATTTGGTTTAGAGTTTGGCAACATATGCCCAT
ATGCTGGCTGCCATGAACAAAGGTTGGCTATAAAGAGGTCATCAGTATATGAAACAGCCCCCTGCTGTCC
ATTCCTTATTCCATAGAAAAGCCTTGACTTGAGGTTAGATTTTTTTTATATTTTGTTTTGTGTTATTTTT
TTCTTTAACATCCCTAAAATTTTCCTTACATGTTTTACTAGCCAGATTTTTCCTCCTCTCCTGACTACTC
CCAGTCATAGCTGTCCCTCTTCTCTTATGGAGATCCCTCGACCTGCAGCCCAAGCTTGGCGTAATCATGG
TCATAGCTGTTTCCTGTGTGAAATTGTTATCCGCTCACAATTCCACACAACATACGAGCCGGAAGCATAA
AGTGTAAAGCCTGGGGTGCCTAATGAGTGAGCTAACTCACATTAATTGCGTTGCGCTCACTGCCCGCTTT
CCAGTCGGGAAACCTGTCGTGCCAGCGGATCGACAGTACTAAGCTTGGTCTAATACCCAATCTCTCGTCT
TATCCAGATGTTTTATACGCCTCTGGCCCGTGTCTCAAAATCTCTGATGTTACATTGCACAAGATAAAAT
AATATCATCATGAACAATAAAACTGTCTGCTTACATAAACAGTAATACAAGGGGTGTTATGAGCCATATT
CAACGGGAAACGTCGAGGCCGCGATTAAATTCCAACATGGATGCTGATTTATATGGGTATAAATGGGCTC
GCGATAATGTCGGGCAATCAGGTGCGACAATCTATCGCTTGTATGGGAAGCCCGATGCGCCAGAGTTGTT
TCTGAAACATGGCAAAGGTAGCGTTGCCAATGATGTTACAGATGAGATGGTCAGACTAAACTGGCTGACG
GAATTTATGCCTCTTCCGACCATCAAGCATTTTATCCGTACTCCTGATGATGCATGGTTACTCACCACTG
CGATCCCCGGAAAAACAGCATTCCAGGTATTAGAAGAATATCCTGATTCAGGTGAAAATATTGTTGATGC
GCTGGCAGTGTTCCTGCGCCGGTTGCATTCGATTCCTGTTTGTAATTGTCCTTTTAACAGCGATCGCGTA
TTTCGTCTCGCTCAGGCGCAATCACGAATGAATAACGGTTTGGTTGATGCGAGTGATTTTGATGACGAGC
GTAATGGCTGGCCTGTTGAACAAGTCTGGAAAGAAATGCATAAACTTTTGCCATTCTCACCGGATTCAGT
CGTCACTCATGGTGATTTCTCACTTGATAACCTTATTTTTGACGAGGGGAAATTAATAGGTTGTATTGAT
GTTGGACGAGTCGGAATCGCAGACCGATACCAGGATCTTGCCATCCTATGGAACTGCCTCGGTGAGTTTT
CTCCTTCATTACAGAAACGGCTTTTTCAAAAATATGGTATTGATAATCCTGATATGAATAAATTGCAGTT
TCATTTGATGCTCGATGAGTTTTTCTAATCAGAATTGGTTAATTGGTTGTAACACTGGCAGAGCATTACG
CTGACTTGACGGGACGGCGCAAGCTCATGACCAAAATCCCTTAACGTGAGTTACGCGTCGTTCCACTGAG
CGTCAGAGGTATCACTAGTATTACAGAGGTAAGTTATAACAGTCGCCTAACCC
