>Addgene plasmid #103315 | LSB-hsa-miR-196b-3p | depositor partial sequence | sequence record 195680 | hsa-miR-196b-3p target
GAAGGCAGTGTCGTGCTGTCGA
