>Addgene plasmid #103315 | LSB-hsa-miR-196b-3p | addgene partial sequence | sequence record 270598 | mKate2-F 5'-ACCCGCTAAGAACCTCAAGA-3'
ATCAAGGAGGCCGACAAAGAGACATACGTCGAGCAGCACGAGGTGGCTGTGGCCAGATACTGCGACCTCC
CTAGCAAACTGGGGCACAAACTTAATTGAGAATTCTACCACCCAGCTTTCTTGTACAAAGTGGTACGTCT
CAAGACCAGAGGTCTCTGCTTTATCGCTCGAAGGCAGTGTCGTGCTGTCGAGAAGGCAGTGTCGTGCTGT
CGAGAAGGCAGTGTCGTGCTGTCGAGAAGGCAGTGTCGTGCTGTCGACAACCAGAAGAGACCTGTGCTTC
ACTCCTCAGGTGCAGGCTGCCTATCAGAAGGTGGTGGCTGGTGTGGCCAATGCCCTGGCTCACAAATACC
ACTGAGATCTTTTTCCCTCTGCCAAAAATTATGGGGACATCATGAAGCCCCTTGAGCATCTGACTTCTGG
CTAATAAAGGAAATTTATTTTCATTGCAATAGTGTGTTGGAATTTTTTGTGTCTCTCACTCGGAAGGACA
TATGGGAGGGCAAATCATTTAAAACATCAGAATGAGTATTTGGTTTAGAGTTTGGCAACATATGCCCATA
TGCTGGCTGCCATGAACAAAGGTTGGCTATAAAGAGGTCATCAGTATATGAAACAGCCCCCTGCTGTCCA
TTCCTTATTCCATAGAAAAGCCTTGACTTGAGGTTAGATTTTTTTT
